>Addgene plasmid #156512 | pD649-HAsp-MPZL3-Fc(DAPA)-AviTag-6xHis | addgene full sequence | sequence record 368839 | Addgene NGS Result
TTTCAATATTATTGAAGCATTTATCAGGGTTATTGTCTCATGAGCGGATACATATTTGAATGTATTTAGA
AAAATAAACAAATAGGGGTCAGTGTTACAACCAATTAACCAATTCTGAACATTATCGCGAGCCCATTTAT
ACCTGAATATGGCTCATAACACCCCTTGCTCATGACCAAAATCCCTTAACGTGAGTTACGCGCGCGTCGT
TCCACTGAGCGTCAGACCCCGTAGAAAAGATCAAAGGATCTTCTTGAGATCCTTTTTTTCTGCGCGTAAT
CTGCTGCTTGCAAACAAAAAAACCACCGCTACCAGCGGTGGTTTGTTTGCCGGATCAAGAGCTACCAACT
CTTTTTCCGAAGGTAACTGGCTTCAGCAGAGCGCAGATACCAAATACTGTTCTTCTAGTGTAGCCGTAGT
TAGCCCACCACTTCAAGAACTCTGTAGCACCGCCTACATACCTCGCTCTGCTAATCCTGTTACCAGTGGC
TGCTGCCAGTGGCGATAAGTCGTGTCTTACCGGGTTGGACTCAAGACGATAGTTACCGGATAAGGCGCAG
CGGTCGGGCTGAACGGGGGGTTCGTGCACACAGCCCAGCTTGGAGCGAACGACCTACACCGAACTGAGAT
ACCTACAGCGTGAGCTATGAGAAAGCGCCACGCTTCCCGAAGGGAGAAAGGCGGACAGGTATCCGGTAAG
CGGCAGGGTCGGAACAGGAGAGCGCACGAGGGAGCTTCCAGGGGGAAACGCCTGGTATCTTTATAGTCCT
GTCGGGTTTCGCCACCTCTGACTTGAGCGTCGATTTTTGTGATGCTCGTCAGGGGGGCGGAGCCTATGGA
AAAACGCCAGCAACGCGGCCTTTTTACGGTTCCTGGCCTTTTGCTGGCCTTTTGCTCACATGTTCTTTCC
TGCGTTATCCCCTGATTCTGTGGATAACCGTATTACCGCCTTTGAGTGAGCTGATACCGCTCGCCGCAGC
CGAACGACCGAGCGCAGCGAGTCAGTGAGCGAGGAAGCGGAAGGCGAGAGTAGGGAACTGCCAGGCATCA
AACTAAGCAGAAGGCCCCTGACGGATGGCCTTTTTGCGTTTCTACAAACTCTTTCTGTGTTGTAAAACGA
CGGCCAGTCTTAAGCTCGGGCCCCCTGGGCGGTTCTGATAACGAGTAATCGTTAATCCGCAAATAACGTA
AAAACCCGCTTCGGCGGGTTTTTTTATGGGGGGAGTTTAGGGAAAGAGCATTTGTCAGAATATTTAAGGG
CGCCTGTCACTTTGCTTGATATATGAGAATTATTTAACCTTATAAATGAGAAAAAAGCAACGCACTTTAA
ATAAGATACGTTGCTTTTTCGATTGATGAACACCTATAATTAAACTATTCATCTATTATTTATGATTTTT
TGTATATACAATATTTCTAGTTTGTTAAAGAGAATTAAGAAAATAAATCTCGAAAATAATAAAGGGAAAA
TCAGTTTTTGATATCAAAATTATACATGTCAACGATAATACAAAATATAATACAAACTATAAGATGTTAT
CAGTATTTATTATCATTTAGAATAAATTTTGTGTCGCCCTTAATTGTGAGCGGATAACAATTACGAGCTT
CATGCACAGTGGCGTTGACTCAATATTGGCCATTAGCCATATTATTCATTGGTTATATAGCATAAATCAA
TATTGGCTATTGGCCATTGCATACGTTGTATCTATATCATAATATGTACATTTATATTGGCTCATGTCCA
ATATGACCGCCATGTTGGCATTGATTATTGACTAGTTATTAATAGTAATCAATTACGGGGTCATTAGTTC
ATAGCCCATATATGGAGTTCCGCGTTACATAACTTACGGTAAATGGCCCGCCTGGCTGACCGCCCAACGA
CCCCCGCCCATTGACGTCAATAATGACGTATGTTCCCATAGTAACGCCAATAGGGACTTTCCATTGACGT
CAATGGGTGGAGTATTTACGGTAAACTGCCCACTTGGCAGTACATCAAGTGTATCATATGCCAAGTACGC
CCCCTATTGACGTCAATGACGGTAAATGGCCCGCCTGGCATTATGCCCAGTACATGACCTTATGGGACTT
TCCTACTTGGCAGTACATCTACGTATTAGTCATCGCTATTACCATGGTGATGCGGTTTTGGCAGTACATC
AATGGGCGTGGATAGCGGTTTGACTCACGGGGATTTCCAAGTCTCCACCCCATTGACGTCAATGGGAGTT
TGTTTTGGCACCAAAATCAACGGGACTTTCCAAAATGTCGTAACAACTCCGCCCCATTGACGCAAATGGG
CGGTAGGCGTGTACGGTGGGAGGTCTATATAAGCAGAGCTCGTTTAGTGAACCGTCAGATCGCCTGGAGA
CGCCATCCACGCTGTTTTGACCTCCATAGAAGACACCGGGACCGATCCAGCCTCCGCGGCCGGGAACGGT
GCATTGGAACGCGGATTCCCCGTGCCAAGAGTGACGTAAGTACCGCCTATAGAGTCTATAGGCCCACCCC
CTTGGCTTCGTTAGAACGCGGCTACAATTAATACATAACCTTATGTATCATACACATACGATTTAGGTGA
CACTATAGAATAACATCCACTTTGCCTTTCTCTCCACAGGTGTCCACTCCCAGGTCCAACTGCACCTCGG
TTCTATCGAAAACGCGCCTGCTAGCGCCACCATGAAGACCATCATTGCCCTGAGCTACATCTTCTGCCTG
GTGTTCGCTGCGGCCGCCTTGGAAATTAGAGCTGATGCCCATGTGCGGGGCTACGTGGGAGAGAAGATCA
AGCTGAAGTGCACCTTCAAGAGCACCAGCGACGTGACCGACAAGCTGACCATCGACTGGACCTACAGACC
TCCTAGCAGCAGCCACACCGTGTCCATCTTCCACTATCAGTCCTTTCAGTACCCCACCACCGCCGGCACC
TTCAGAGATAGAATCAGCTGGGTCGGAAACGTGTACAAGGGCGACGCCAGCATCTCCATCAGCAACCCCA
CCATCAAGGACAACGGCACCTTTAGCTGCGCCGTGAAGAACCCTCCTGACGTGCACCACAACATCCCCAT
GACCGAGCTGACAGTGACCGAGCGCGGATTTGGCACCATGCTGAGTTCTGGCGCGCCGGGCGGCGACAAG
ACCCACACCTGCCCCCCCTGCCCAGCTCCAGAACTGCTGGGAGGGCCTTCCGTGTTCCTGTTCCCCCCCA
AGCCCAAGGACACCCTGATGATCAGCAGGACCCCCGAGGTGACCTGCGTGGTGGTGGCCGTGTCCCACGA
GGACCCAGAGGTGAAGTTCAACTGGTACGTGGACGGCGTGGAGGTGCACAACGCCAAGACCAAGCCCAGA
GAGGAGCAGTACAACAGCACCTACAGGGTGGTGTCCGTGCTGACCGTGCTGCACCAGGACTGGCTGAACG
GCAAAGAATACAAGTGCAAAGTCTCCAACAAGGCCCTGGCTGCCCCAATCGAAAAGACAATCAGCAAGGC
CAAGGGCCAGCCACGGGAGCCCCAGGTGTACACCCTGCCCCCCAGCCGGGAGGAGATGACCAAGAACCAG
GTGTCCCTGACCTGTCTGGTGAAGGGCTTCTACCCCAGCGATATCGCCGTGGAGTGGGAGAGCAACGGCC
AGCCCGAGAACAACTACAAGACCACCCCCCCAGTGCTGGACAGCGACGGCAGCTTCTTCCTGTACAGCAA
GCTGACCGTGGACAAGTCCAGGTGGCAGCAGGGCAACGTGTTCAGCTGCAGCGTGATGCACGAGGCCCTG
CACAACCACTACACCCAGAAGTCCCTGAGCCTGAGCCCCGGCGGCAGCGGTCTTAATGATATTTTCGAGG
CTCAGAAGATTGAGTGGCATGAACACCACCACCATCACCACTAAGGCCGGCCTGTAGTCACTGGCACAAC
GCGTTACCCGGTAAGCCAATCGGGTATACACGGTCGTCATACTGCAGACAGGGTTCTTCTACTTTGCAAG
ATAGTCTTGAGTAGTAAAATAAATAGATAGAGAAAATCAGCCTCGACTGTGCCTTCTAGTTGCCAGCCAT
CTGTTGTTTGCCCCTCCCCCGTGCCTTCCTTGACCCTGGAAGGTGCCACTCCCACTGTCCTTTCCTAATA
AAATGAGGAAATTGCATCACAACACTCAACCCTATCTCGGTCTATTCTTTTGATTTATAAGGGATTTTGC
CGATTTCGGCCTATTGGTTAAAAAATGAGCTGATTTAACAAAAATTTAACGCGAATTAATTCTGTGGAAT
GTGTGTCAGTTAGGGTGTGGAAAGTCCCCAGGCTCCCCAGCAGGCAGAAGTATGCAAAGCATGCATCTCA
ATTAGTCAGCAACCAGGTGTGGAAAGTCCCCAGGCTCCCCAGCAGGCAGAAGTATGCAAAGCATGCATCT
CAATTAGTCAGCAACCATAGTCCCGCCCCTAACTCCGCCCATCCCGCCCCTAACTCCGCCCAGTTCCGCC
CATTCTCCGCCCCATGGCTGACTAATTTTTTTTATTTATGCAGAGGCCGAGGCCGCCTCTGCCTCTGAGC
TATTCCAGAAGTAGTGAGGAGGCTTTTTTGGAGGCCTAGGCTTTTGCAAAAAGCTCCCGGGAGCTTGTAT
ATCCATTTTCGGATCTGATCAGCACGTGTTGACAATTAATCATCGGCATAGTATATCGGCATAGTATAAT
ACGACAAGGTGAGGAACTAAACCATGACCGAGTACAAGCCCACGGTGCGCCTCGCCACCCGCGACGACGT
CCCCAGGGCCGTACGCACCCTCGCCGCCGCGTTCGCCGACTACCCCGCCACGCGCCACACCGTCGATCCG
GACCGCCACATCGAGCGGGTCACCGAGCTGCAAGAACTCTTCCTCACGCGCGTCGGGCTCGACATCGGCA
AGGTGTGGGTCGCGGACGACGGCGCCGCGGTGGCGGTCTGGACCACGCCGGAGAGCGTCGAAGCGGGGGC
GGTGTTCGCCGAGATCGGCCCGCGCATGGCCGAGTTGAGCGGTTCCCGGCTGGCCGCGCAGCAACAGATG
GAAGGCCTCCTGGCGCCGCACCGGCCCAAGGAGCCCGCGTGGTTCCTGGCCACCGTCGGCGTCTCGCCCG
ACCACCAGGGCAAGGGTCTGGGCAGCGCCGTCGTGCTCCCCGGAGTGGAGGCGGCCGAGCGCGCCGGGGT
GCCCGCCTTCCTGGAGACATCCGCGCCCCGCAACCTCCCCTTCTACGAGCGGCTCGGCTTCACCGTCACC
GCCGACGTCGAGGTGCCCGAAGGACCGCGCACCTGGTGCATGACCCGCAAGCCCGGTGCCTGACACGTGC
TACGAGATTTCGATTCCACCGCCGCCTTCTATGAAAGGTTGGGCTTCGGAATCGTTTTCCGGGACGCCGG
CTGGATGATCCTCCAGCGCGGGGATCTCATGCTGGAGTTCTTCGCCCACCCCAACTTGTTTATTGCAGCT
TATAATGGTTACAAATAAAGCAATAGCATCACAAATTTCACAAATAAAGCATTTTTTTCACTGCATTCTA
GTTGTGGTTTGTCCAAACTCATCAATGTATCTTATCATGTCTGTATACCGTCGACCTCTAGCTAGAGCTT
GGCGTAATCATGGTCATTACCAATGCTTAATCAGTGAGGCACCTATCTCAGCGATCTGTCTATTTCGTTC
ATCCATAGTTGCCTGACTCCCCGTCGTGTAGATAACTACGATACGGGAGGGCTTACCATCTGGCCCCAGC
GCTGCGATGATACCGCGAGAACCACGCTCACCGGCTCCGGATTTATCAGCAATAAACCAGCCAGCCGGAA
GGGCCGAGCGCAGAAGTGGTCCTGCAACTTTATCCGCCTCCATCCAGTCTATTAATTGTTGCCGGGAAGC
TAGAGTAAGTAGTTCGCCAGTTAATAGTTTGCGCAACGTTGTTGCCATCGCTACAGGCATCGTGGTGTCA
CGCTCGTCGTTTGGTATGGCTTCATTCAGCTCCGGTTCCCAACGATCAAGGCGAGTTACATGATCCCCCA
TGTTGTGCAAAAAAGCGGTTAGCTCCTTCGGTCCTCCGATCGTTGTCAGAAGTAAGTTGGCCGCAGTGTT
ATCACTCATGGTTATGGCAGCACTGCATAATTCTCTTACTGTCATGCCATCCGTAAGATGCTTTTCTGTG
ACTGGTGAGTACTCAACCAAGTCATTCTGAGAATAGTGTATGCGGCGACCGAGTTGCTCTTGCCCGGCGT
CAATACGGGATAATACCGCGCCACATAGCAGAACTTTAAAAGTGCTCATCATTGGAAAACGTTCTTCGGG
GCGAAAACTCTCAAGGATCTTACCGCTGTTGAGATCCAGTTCGATGTAACCCACTCGTGCACCCAACTGA
TCTTCAGCATCTTTTACTTTCACCAGCGTTTCTGGGTGAGCAAAAACAGGAAGGCAAAATGCCGCAAAAA
AGGGAATAAGGGCGACACGGAAATGTTGAATACTCATATTCTTCCTT
Features (pLannotate 1.2.2; 21 found; start..end, strand, type, name):
    119..143     -  CDS            KanR (fragment): aminoglycoside phosphotransferase; aph(3')-Ia; confers resistance to kanamycin
    254..842     +  rep_origin     ori: high-copy-number ColE1/pMB1/pBR322/pUC origin of replication
   1067..1084    +  terminator     rrnB T2 terminator (fragment): transcription terminator T2 from the E. coli rrnB gene
   1109..1128    -  CDS            lacZα (fragment): LacZα fragment of β-galactosidase; lacZ fragment
   1584..1600    +  protein_bind   lac operator: The lac repressor binds to the lac operator to inhibit transcription in E. coli. This inhibition can be relieved by adding lactose or isopropyl-β-D-thiogalactopyranoside (IPTG). lac repressor encoded by lacI
   1843..2146    +  enhancer       CMV enhancer: human cytomegalovirus immediate early enhancer
   2147..2350    +  promoter       CMV promoter: human cytomegalovirus (CMV) immediate early promoter
   2486..2529    +  intron         CMV intron (fragment): modified intron A from human cytomegalovirus
   2581..2599    +  promoter       SP6 promoter: promoter for bacteriophage SP6 RNA polymerase
   2603..2640    +  CDS            IgH signal sequence (fragment): signal sequence from the mouse immunoglobulin heavy chain variable region
   2731..3129    +  CDS            MPZL3 (fragment): MPZL3_HUMAN - Experimental evidence at protein level: Swiss-Prot protein existence level 1. Mediates homophilic cell-cell adhesion. From Homo sapiens (Human).
   3145..3822    +  CDS            IGHG1 (fragment): IGHG1_HUMAN - Experimental evidence at protein level: Swiss-Prot protein existence level 1. Constant region of immunoglobulin heavy chains. Immunoglobulins, also known as antibodies, are membrane-bound or secreted glycoproteins produced by B lymphocytes. In the recognition phase of humoral immunity, the membrane-bound immunoglobulins serve as receptors which, upon binding of a specific antigen, trigger the clonal expansion and differentiation of B lymphocytes into immunoglobulins- secreting plasma cells. Secreted immunoglobulins mediate the effector phase of humoral immunity, which results in
   4037..4148    +  polyA_signal   bGH poly(A) signal: bovine growth hormone polyadenylation signal
   4149..4257    +  rep_origin     f1 ori (fragment): f1 bacteriophage origin of replication; arrow indicates direction of (+) strand synthesis
   4271..4600    +  promoter       SV40 promoter: SV40 enhancer and early promoter
   4648..4695    +  promoter       EM7 promoter: synthetic bacterial promoter&nbsp
   4714..5313    +  CDS            PuroR (fragment): puromycin N-acetyltransferase; pac from Streptomyces; confers resistance to puromycin
   5323..5448    +  CDS            ble (fragment): BLE_KLEPN - Experimental evidence at protein level: Swiss-Prot protein existence level 1. Binding protein with a strong affinity to the bleomycin family of antibiotics. Binds to CL990; an antimitotic-antibiotic compound. From Klebsiella pneumoniae.
   5443..5564    +  polyA_signal   SV40 poly(A) signal: SV40 polyadenylation signal
   5617..6477    -  CDS            AmpR: β-lactamase; bla; confers resistance to ampicillin, carbenicillin, and related antibiotics
   6480..89      -  promoter       AmpR promoter (fragment) (across the origin): bla
