[The description below was written by a language model from this plasmid's Addgene catalogue record and pLannotate feature annotations shown in this document.]
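Description:
pD649-HAsp-MPZL3-Fc(DAPA)-AviTag-6xHis is a mammalian expression plasmid of about 6.5 kb, built on the pD649 backbone, for producing the extracellular domain of human MPZL3 as a secreted Fc fusion protein. It is maintained in E. coli at high copy through a ColE1/pUC-type origin and selected with ampicillin via a complete β-lactamase gene. The annotation also picks up short remnants of KanR, lacZα, an rrnB terminator and f1 ori, which appear to be non-functional backbone fragments.

Expression is driven by the CMV immediate-early enhancer and promoter, followed by a fragment of CMV intron A and an SP6 promoter, which could support in vitro transcription and also serves as a sequencing primer site. The open reading frame begins with a secretion leader: the construct name indicates an "HAsp" signal peptide, although the annotation software matched this region to a fragment of a mouse IgH signal sequence. Next comes the MPZL3 ectodomain (about 380–400 bp, cloned between preserved NotI and AscI sites), then the human IgG1 Fc region, and the cassette ends at a bGH polyadenylation signal. The Fc carries the D265A and P329A (DAPA) substitutions, generally used to reduce Fc effector interactions. The C-terminal AviTag, which allows site-specific biotinylation by BirA, and the 6xHis tag for metal-affinity purification are recorded in the catalogue but not separately annotated in the feature table. A downstream SV40/EM7-promoted cassette contains a puromycin resistance sequence, annotated as a fragment, next to a ble fragment and an SV40 poly(A) signal, and may permit selection in mammalian cells.

The plasmid belongs to a collection made for mapping extracellular protein–protein interactions among human immunoglobulin-superfamily cell-surface proteins. The depositor notes that some plasmids in the collection may carry an IS4-like transposase insertion upstream of the CMV promoter; none is annotated here.
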