Addgene plasmid #156512: pD649-HAsp-MPZL3-Fc(DAPA)-AviTag-6xHis
Purpose: Mammalian expression of cell-surface protein extracellular domain fused to Fc(DAPA)-Avi-6xHis. Protein is secreted from cells.
Depositing lab: Chris Garcia. Depositing organization: Stanford University. Publication: A Human IgSF Cell-Surface Interactome Reveals a Complex Network of Protein-Protein Interactions. Wojtowicz WM, Vielmetter J, Fernandes RA, Siepe DH, Eastman CL, Chisholm GB, Cox S, Klock H, Anderson PW, Rue SM, Miller JJ, Glaser SM, Bragstad ML, Vance J, Lam AW, Lesley SA, Zinn K, Garcia KC. Cell. 2020 Aug 20;182(4):1027-1043.e17. doi: 10.1016/j.cell.2020.07.025. PubMed 32822567.
Backbone
  Vector backbone: pD649
  Backbone size w/o insert (bp): 6106
  Vector type: Mammalian Expression
Growth in bacteria
  Bacterial resistance: Ampicillin, 100 μg/mL
  Growth temperature: 37°C
  Growth strain: DH5alpha
  Copy number: High Copy
Gene/Insert
  Gene/Insert name: MPZL3
  Species: H. sapiens (human)
  Insert size (bp): 381
  Mutation: Fc region of human IgG contains D265A and P329A mutations (DAPA)
  Entrez Gene: MPZL3
  Promoter: CMV/SP6
  Tag / fusion protein: Fc(DAPA)-AviTag-6xHis (C terminal on backbone)
  Cloning method: Restriction Enzyme; 5′ cloning site GCGGCCGC (not destroyed); 3′ cloning site GGCGCGCC (not destroyed)
  Sequencing primers: 5′ ATTTAGGTGACACTATAG; 3′ CACGTACCAGTTGAACTTCACC
Resource information
  A portion of this plasmid was derived from a plasmid made by: synthesis by ThermoFisher
Terms and licenses: Academic/Nonprofit Terms; Industry Terms: Not Available to Industry
Depositor comments: Some plasmids in this collection may have an IS4-like element ISVsa5 family transposase upstream of the CMV promoter.
How to cite: pD649-HAsp-MPZL3-Fc(DAPA)-AviTag-6xHis was a gift from Chris Garcia (Addgene plasmid # 156512 ; http://n2t.net/addgene:156512 ; RRID:Addgene_156512)
